>Addgene plasmid #101685 | pUPD-pTEF2 (01-11) | addgene full sequence | sequence record 199830 | Addgene NGS Result
TTTACACTTTATGCTTCCGGCTCGTATGTTGTGTGGAATTGTGAGCGGATAACAATTTCACACAGGAAAC
AGCTATGACCATGATTACGCCAAGCTATTTAGGTGACACTATAGAATACTCAAGCTATGCATCCAACGCG
TTGGGAGCTCTCCCATATGGTCGACCTGCAGGCGGCCGCGAATTCACTAGTGATTGGGCGATGAGTGGTC
TCGGGAGGGGCCGTATACTTACATATAGTAGATGTCAAGCGTAGGCGCTTCCCCTGCCGGCTGTGAGGGC
GCCATAACCAAGGTATCTATAGACCGCCAATCAGCAAACTACCTCCGTACATTCATGTTGCACCCACACA
TTTATACACCCAGACCGCGACAAATTACCCATAAGGTTGTTTGTGACGGCGTCGTACAAGAGAACGTGGG
AACTTTTTAGGCTCACCAAAAAAGAAAGAAAAAATACGAGTTGCTGACAGAAGCCTCAAGAAAAAAAAAA
TTCTTCTTCGACTATGCTGGAGGCAGAGATGATCGAGCCGGTAGTTAACTATATATAGCTAAATTGGTTC
CATCACCTTCTTTTCTGGTGTCGCTCCTTCTAGTGCTATTTCTGGCTTTTCCTATTTTTTTTTTTCCATT
TTTCTTTCTCTCTTTCTAATATATAAATTCTCTTGCATTTTCTATTTTTCTCTCTATCTATTCTACTTGT
TTATTCCCTTCAAGGTTTTTTTTTAAGGAGTACTTGTTTTTAGAATATACGGTCAACGAACTATAATTAA
CTAAACCCATCGAGACCACTCATCGCCCAATCGAATTCCCGCGGCCGCCATGGCGGCCGGGAGCATGCGA
CGTCGGGCCCAATTCGCCCTATAGTGAGTCGTATTACAATTCACTGGCCGTCGTTTTACAACGTCGTGAC
TGGGAAAACCCTGGCGTTACCCAACTTAATCGCCTTGCAGCACATCCCCCTTTCGCCAGCTGGCGTAATA
GCGAAGAGGCCCGCACCGATCGCCCTTCCCAACAGTTGCGCAGCCTGAATGGCGAATGG
[124 nt withheld, positions 1040-1163]
C
[91 nt withheld, positions 1165-1255]
AGGGTGATGGTTCACGTAGTGGGCCAGCGCCCTGATAGACGGTTTTTCGCCCTTTGACGTTGGAGTCCAC
GTTCTTT
[37 nt withheld, positions 1333-1369]
ACCCTATCTCGGTCTATTCTTTTGATTTATAAGGGATTTTGCCGATTTCGGCCTATTGGTTAAAAAATGA
GCTGATTTAACAAAAATTTAACGCGAATTTTAACAAAATATTAACGCTTACAATTTCCTGATGCGGTATT
TTCTCCTTACGCATCTGTGCGGTATTTCACACCGCATCAGGTGGCACTTTTCGGGGAAATGTGCGCGGAA
CCCCTATTTGTTTATTTTTCTAAATACATTCAAATATGTATCCGCTCATGAGACAATAACCCTGATAAAT
GCTTCAATAATATTGAAAAAGGAAGAGTATGAGTATTCAACATTTCCGTGTCGCCCTTATTCCCTTTTTT
GCGGCATTTTGCCTTCCTGTTTTTGCTCACCCAGAAACGCTGGTGAAAGTAAAAGATGCTGAAGATCAGT
TGGGTGCACGAGTGGGTTACATCGAACTGGATCTCAACAGCGGTAAGATCCTTGAGAGTTTTCGCCCCGA
AGAACGTTTTCCAATGATGAGCACTTTTAAAGTTCTGCTATGTGGCGCGGTATTATCCCGTATTGACGCC
GGGCAAGAGCAACTCGGTCGCCGCATACACTATTCTCAGAATGACTTGGTTGAGTACTCACCAGTCACAG
AAAAGCATCTTACGGATGGCATGACAGTAAGAGAATTATGCAGTGCTGCCATAACCATGAGTGATAACAC
TGCGGCCAACTTACTTCTGACAACGATCGGAGGACCGAAGGAGCTAACCGCTTTTTTGCACAACATGGGG
GATCATGTAACTCGCCTTGATCGTTGGGAACCGGAGCTGAATGAAGCCATACCAAACGACGAGCGTGACA
CCACGATGCCTGTAGCAATGGCAACAACGTTGCGCAAACTATTAACTGGCGAACTACTTACTCTAGCTTC
CCGGCAACAATTAATAGACTGGATGGAGGCGGATAAAGTTGCAGGACCACTTCTGCGCTCGGCCCTTCCG
GCTGGCTGGTTTATTGCTGATAAATCTGGAGCCGGTGAGCGTGGGTCGCGCGGTATCATTGCAGCACTGG
GGCCAGATGGTAAGCCCTCCCGTATCGTAGTTATCTACACGACGGGGAGTCAGGCAACTATGGATGAACG
AAATAGACAGATCGCTGAGATAGGTGCCTCACTGATTAAGCATTGGTAACTGTCAGACCAAGTTTACTCA
TATATACTTTAGATTGATTTAAAACTTCATTTTTAATTTAAAAGGATCTAGGTGAAGATCCTTTTTGATA
ATCTCATGACCAAAATCCCTTAACGTGAGTTTTCGTTCCACTGAGCGTCAGACCCCGTAGAAAAGATCAA
AGGATCTTCTTGAGATCCTTTTTTTCTGCGCGTAATCTGCTGCTTGCAAACAAAAAAACCACCGCTACCA
GCGGTGGTTTGTTTGCCGGATCAAGAGCTACCAACTCTTTTTCCGAAGGTAACTGGCTTCAGCAGAGCGC
AGATACCAAATACTGTTCTTCTAGTGTAGCCGTAGTTAGGCCACCACTTCAAGAACTCTGTAGCACCGCC
TACATACCTCGCTCTGCTAATCCTGTTACCAGTGGCTGCTGCCAGTGGCGATAAGTCGTGTCTTACCGGG
TTGGACTCAAGACGATAGTTACCGGATAAGGCGCAGCGGTCGGGCTGAACGGGGGGTTCGTGCACACAGC
CCAGCTTGGAGCGAACGACCTACACCGAACTGAGATACCTACAGCGTGAGCTATGAGAAAGCGCCACGCT
TCCCGAAGGGAGAAAGGCGGACAGGTATCCGGTAAGCGGCAGGGTCGGAACAGGAGAGCGCACGAGGGAG
CTTCCAGGGGGAAACGCCTGGTATCTTTATAGTCCTGTCGGGTTTCGCCACCTCTGACTTGAGCGTCGAT
TTTTGTGATGCTCGTCAGGGGGGCGGAGCCTATGGAAAAACGCCAGCAACGCGGCCTTTTTACGGTTCCT
GGCCTTTTGCTGGCCTTTTGCTCACATGTTCTTTCCTGCGTTATCCCCTGATTCTGTGGATAACCGTATT
ACCGCCTTTGAGTGAGCTGATACCGCTCGCCGCAGCCGAACGACCGAGCGCAGCGAGTCAGTGAGCGAGG
AAGCGGAAGAGCGCCCAATACGCAAACCGCCTCTCCCCGCGCGTTGGCCGATTCATTAATGCAGCTGGCA
CGACAGGTTTCCCGACTGGAAAGCGGGCAGTGAGCGCAACGCAATTAATGTGAGTTAGCTCACTCATTAG
GCACCCCAGGC
Features (pLannotate 1.2.2; 13 found; start..end, strand, type, name):
      1..31      +  promoter       lac promoter: promoter for the E. coli lac operon
     39..55      +  protein_bind   lac operator: The lac repressor binds to the lac operator to inhibit transcription in E. coli. This inhibition can be relieved by adding lactose or isopropyl-β-D-thiogalactopyranoside (IPTG). lac repressor encoded by lacI
     97..115     +  promoter       SP6 promoter: promoter for bacteriophage SP6 RNA polymerase
    127..189     +  CDS            VESPI_VESMG (fragment): Experimental evidence at protein level: Swiss-Prot protein existence level 1. Shows contractile activity on isolated ileum smooth muscle. From Vespa magnifica (Hornet).
    858..876     -  promoter       T7 promoter: promoter for bacteriophage T7 RNA polymerase
    879..1036    +  CDS            lacZα (fragment): LacZα fragment of β-galactosidase; lacZ fragment
   1040..1495    +  rep_origin     f1 ori (sequence partly withheld): f1 bacteriophage origin of replication; arrow indicates direction of (+) strand synthesis
   1496..1546    -  misc_feature   bom (fragment): basis of mobility region from pBR322
   1573..1677    +  promoter       AmpR promoter: bla
   1678..2538    +  CDS            AmpR: β-lactamase; bla; confers resistance to ampicillin, carbenicillin, and related antibiotics
   2709..3297    +  rep_origin     ori: high-copy-number ColE1/pMB1/pBR322/pUC origin of replication
   3480..3572    +  CDS            lacI (fragment): lac repressor; lacI; The lac repressor binds to the lac operator to inhibit transcription in E. coli. This inhibition can be relieved by adding lactose or isopropyl-β-D-thiogalactopyranoside (IPTG).
   3585..3606    +  protein_bind   CAP binding site: CAP binding activates transcription in the presence of cAMP. E. coli catabolite activator protein
