[The description below was written by a language model from this plasmid's Addgene catalogue record and pLannotate feature annotations shown in this document.]
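Description:
pUPD-pTEF2 (01-11) is a GoldenBraid part-domestication plasmid that stores the promoter of the Saccharomyces cerevisiae gene YBR118W (TEF2) as a standardized, reusable cloning module. The backbone is pUPD, the universal part domesticator of the GoldenBraid modular assembly system. Although the entry is catalogued under yeast expression, the 3,620 nt sequence record shows only bacterial maintenance elements: a high-copy ColE1/pUC-type origin, an f1 phage origin, and an AmpR (β-lactamase) cassette with its own promoter for ampicillin selection in E. coli. No yeast origin or yeast selectable marker is annotated, consistent with a storage and donor vector rather than a plasmid expressed directly in yeast.

The insert is a 520 bp TEF2 promoter fragment flanked by the four-nucleotide overhangs GGAG and CCAT, which define its position in the GoldenBraid grammar (the 01-11 span named in the plasmid title), so that it can be released by type IIS restriction and ligated directionally upstream of coding parts. The automated feature table does not annotate the promoter itself, but the unannotated stretch between the SP6 and T7 promoters is where it would be expected to sit. This region lies within a cloning site bounded by lac promoter/operator elements and a residual lacZα fragment, typical of a blue/white screening backbone. A short hit to a hornet peptide in this region is almost certainly a spurious similarity match, and the lacI and bom fragments are backbone remnants. According to the associated publication, the part belongs to a toolkit adapting GoldenBraid to yeast, intended for building transcriptional units that express heterologous proteins in yeast mitochondria.
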