Addgene plasmid #101685: pUPD-pTEF2 (01-11)
Purpose: pTEF2 in domestication vector
Depositing lab: Elena Caro Bernat. Depositing organization: Centro de Biotecnología y Genómica de Plantas (UPM/INIA). Publication: Adaptation of the GoldenBraid modular cloning system and creation of a toolkit for the expression of heterologous proteins in yeast mitochondria. Perez-Gonzalez A, Kniewel R, Veldhuizen M, Verma HK, Navarro-Rodriguez M, Rubio LM, Caro E. BMC Biotechnol. 2017 Nov 13;17(1):80. doi: 10.1186/s12896-017-0393-y. PubMed 29132331.
Backbone
  Vector backbone: pUPD
  Vector type: Yeast Expression
Growth in bacteria
  Bacterial resistance: Ampicillin, 100 μg/mL
  Growth temperature: 37°C
  Growth strain: DH5alpha
  Copy number: Unknown
Gene/Insert
  Gene/Insert name: GGAG-[promoter of S. cerevisiae YBR118W (520bp)]-CCAT
Terms and licenses: Academic/Nonprofit Terms; Industry Terms: Not Available to Industry
How to cite: pUPD-pTEF2 (01-11) was a gift from Elena Caro Bernat (Addgene plasmid # 101685 ; http://n2t.net/addgene:101685 ; RRID:Addgene_101685)
