>Addgene plasmid #101685 | pUPD-pTEF2 (01-11) | depositor partial sequence | sequence record 204568 | TEF2p
GGGCCGTATACTTACATATAGTAGATGTCAAGCGTAGGCGCTTCCCCTGCCGGCTGTGAGGGCGCCATAA
CCAAGGTATCTATAGACCGCCAATCAGCAAACTACCTCCGTACATTCATGTTGCACCCACACATTTATAC
ACCCAGACCGCGACAAATTACCCATAAGGTTGTTTGTGACGGCGTCGTACAAGAGAACGTGGGAACTTTT
TAGGCTCACCAAAAAAGAAAGAAAAAATACGAGTTGCTGACAGAAGCCTCAAGAAAAAAAAAATTCTTCT
TCGACTATGCTGGAGGCAGAGATGATCGAGCCGGTAGTTAACTATATATAGCTAAATTGGTTCCATCACC
TTCTTTTCTGGTGTCGCTCCTTCTAGTGCTATTTCTGGCTTTTCCTATTTTTTTTTTTCCATTTTTCTTT
CTCTCTTTCTAATATATAAATTCTCTTGCATTTTCTATTTTTCTCTCTATCTATTCTACTTGTTTATTCC
CTTCAAGGTTTTTTTTTAAGGAGTACTTGTTTTTAGAATATACGGTCAACGAACTATAATTAACTAAAC
